Addgene plasmid #141088: Antares-SEPLuc C1A4E
Purpose: precursor of the bioluminescent reporter pHluc, for detecting extracellular pH changes in tumor acidosis; utilizes weaker mutant of IRES and weaker precursor of Nanoluc
Depositing lab: Jeak Ling Ding. Depositing organization: National University of Singapore. Publication: pHLuc, a Ratiometric Luminescent Reporter for in vivo Monitoring of Tumor Acidosis. Ong TT, Ang Z, Verma R, Koean R, Tam JKC, Ding JL. Front Bioeng Biotechnol. 2020 May 8;8:412. doi: 10.3389/fbioe.2020.00412. eCollection 2020. PubMed 32457886.
Backbone
  Vector backbone: pCDNA3.1
  Backbone manufacturer: Thermo Fisher Scientific
  Backbone size w/o insert (bp): 4606
  Total vector size (bp): 9169
  Modifications to backbone: Neomycin deleted
  Vector type: Mammalian Expression
  Selectable markers: Puromycin
Growth in bacteria
  Bacterial resistance: Ampicillin, 100 μg/mL
  Growth temperature: 37°C
  Growth strain: DH5alpha
  Copy number: Unknown
Gene/Insert
  Gene/Insert name: Antares-T2A-puromycin-IRESv24-SEP-C1A4E
  Species: H. sapiens (human), M. musculus (mouse)
  Insert size (bp): 4563
  Mutation: Please see depositor comments
  Promoter: CMV
  Cloning method: Unknown
  Sequencing primers: 5′ T7 forward (TTAATACGACTCACTATAGGG); 3′ BGH reverse (TAGAAGGCACAGTCGAGG)
Terms and licenses: Academic/Nonprofit Terms; Industry Terms: Not Available to Industry
Depositor comments: Addgene cannot confirm the NLuc element of Antares but the depositor confirms that this plasmid is one of the iterations of pHLuc and it is functional.
How to cite: Antares-SEPLuc C1A4E was a gift from Jeak Ling Ding (Addgene plasmid # 141088 ; http://n2t.net/addgene:141088 ; RRID:Addgene_141088)
