[The description below was written by a language model from this plasmid's Addgene catalogue record and pLannotate feature annotations shown in this document.]
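Description:
Antares-SEPLuc C1A4E is a mammalian expression plasmid built on a pcDNA3.1 backbone from which the neomycin resistance gene was removed. It is propagated in E. coli through a high-copy ColE1/pUC-type origin with ampicillin selection (AmpR), and also carries an f1 origin. Remnants of the original SV40 promoter-driven marker cassette remain, annotated as a short ble-like fragment followed by the SV40 poly(A) signal. A CMV enhancer/promoter, with a T7 promoter just downstream, drives a single bicistronic transcript terminated by the bGH polyadenylation signal.

The first cistron encodes Antares, a bright orange-red reporter in which NanoLuc is flanked by two CyOFP1 copies and transfers energy to them. It is joined through a T2A peptide to puromycin N-acetyltransferase, so that mammalian selection is linked to reporter expression. An attenuated EMCV IRES variant (IRESv24) then directs translation of the pH sensor. This consists of a fragment of mouse acrosin, presumably serving as a secretion signal, then a superecliptic pHluorin-type GFP (SEP), an Oplophorus-derived luciferase described as a weaker NanoLuc precursor (C1A4E), and a mouse Thy1 fragment that would be expected to provide GPI anchoring at the cell surface. Emission from the SEP–luciferase pair is pH-sensitive, while Antares presumably serves as a reference signal for ratiometric readout.

The plasmid is an intermediate iteration of pHLuc, a reporter for extracellular pH changes in tumor acidosis. The records disagree on the Antares region. The depositor's insert sequence shows CyOFP1–Nluc–CyOFP1, whereas the repository's 7,978 nt assembly, shorter than the listed 9,169 bp, shows only one CyOFP1 and no NanoLuc there. The repository could not confirm that element, though the depositor reports the plasmid is functional.
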