Features (pLannotate 1.2.2; 9 found; start..end, strand, type, name):
      1..684     +  CDS            CyOFP1: CyOFP1 is a basic (constitutively fluorescent) long stokes shift fluorescent protein published in 2016, derived from Entacmaea quadricolor. It is reported to be a very rapidly-maturing monomer with moderate acid sensitivity.
    684..1191    +  CDS            Nluc (fragment): NanoLuc® luciferase human codon-optimized
   1198..1881    +  CDS            CyOFP1: CyOFP1 is a basic (constitutively fluorescent) long stokes shift fluorescent protein published in 2016, derived from Entacmaea quadricolor. It is reported to be a very rapidly-maturing monomer with moderate acid sensitivity.
   1951..2550    +  CDS            PuroR (fragment): puromycin N-acetyltransferase; pac from Streptomyces; confers resistance to puromycin
   2663..3125    +  misc_feature   IRES: internal ribosome entry site (IRES) of the encephalomyocarditis virus (EMCV)
   3130..3201    +  CDS            Acr (fragment): ACRO_MOUSE - Experimental evidence at protein level: Swiss-Prot protein existence level 1. Acrosin is the major protease of mammalian spermatozoa. It is a serine protease of trypsin-like cleavage specificity, it is synthesized in a zymogen form, proacrosin and stored in the acrosome. From Mus musculus (Mouse).
   3220..3930    +  CDS            pHluorin, ecliptic: pHluorin, ecliptic is a multistate long stokes shift fluorescent protein published in 1998, derived from Aequorea victoria.
   3949..4455    +  CDS            LUCI_OPLGR (fragment): Experimental evidence at protein level: Swiss-Prot protein existence level 1. Catalytic subunit of oplophorus-luciferin 2-monooxygenase. Oxidoreductase that converts coelenterazine (the oplophorus luciferin) to coelenteramide under emission of blue light with a maximum at 454 nm. Is also active with bisdeoxycoelenterazine. From Oplophorus gracilirostris (Luminous shrimp).
   4468..4560    +  CDS            Thy1 (fragment): THY1_MOUSE - Also known as Thy-1. Experimental evidence at protein level: Swiss-Prot protein existence level 1. May play a role in cell-cell or cell-ligand interactions during synaptogenesis and other events in the brain. From Mus musculus (Mouse).
>Addgene plasmid #141088 | Antares-SEPLuc C1A4E | depositor full sequence | sequence record 274012 | Antares-SEPLuc C1A4E sequence 4563 bps
ATGGTGAGCAAGGGCGAGGAGCTGATCAAGGAGAACATGAGAAGCAAGCTGTACCTGGAAGGCAGCGTGA
ACGGCCACCAGTTCAAGTGCACCCACGAAGGGGAGGGCAAGCCCTACGAGGGCAAGCAGACCAACAGGAT
CAAGGTGGTGGAGGGAGGCCCCCTGCCGTTCGCATTCGACATCCTGGCCACCCACTTTATGTACGGGAGC
AAGGTGTTCATCAAGTACCCCGCCGACCTCCCCGATTATTTTAAGCAGTCCTTCCCTGAGGGCTTCACAT
GGGAGAGAGTCATGGTGTTCGAAGACGGGGGCGTGCTGACCGCCACCCAGGACACCAGCCTCCAGGACGG
CGAGCTCATCTACAACGTCAAGGTCAGAGGGGTGAACTTCCCAGCCAACGGCCCCGTGATGCAGAAGAAA
ACACTGGGCTGGGAGCCCAGCACCGAGACCATGTACCCCGCTGACGGCGGCCTGGAAGGCAGATGCGACA
AGGCCCTGAAGCTCGTGGGCGGGGGCCACCTGCACGTCAACTTCAAGACCACATACAAGTCCAAGAAACC
CGTGAAGATGCCCGGCGTCCACTACGTGGACCGCAGACTGGAAAGAATCAAGGAGGCCGACAACGAGACC
TACGTCGAGCAGTACGAGCACGCTGTGGCCAGATACTCCAACCTGGGCGGAGGCTTCACACTCGAAGATT
TCGTTGGGGACTGGCGACAGACAGCCGGCTACAACCTGGACCAAGTCCTTGAACAGGGAGGTGTGTCCAG
TTTGTTTCAGAATCTCGGGGTGTCCGTAACTCCGATCCAAAGGATTGTCCTGAGCGGTGAAAATGGGCTG
AAGATCGACATCCATGTCATCATCCCGTATGAAGGTCTGAGCGGCGACCAAATGGGCCAGATCGAAAAAA
TTTTTAAGGTGGTGTACCCTGTGGATGATCATCACTTTAAGGTGATCCTGCACTATGGCACACTGGTAAT
CGACGGGGTTACGCCGAACATGATCGACTATTTCGGACGGCCGTATGAAGGCATCGCCGTGTTCGACGGC
AAAAAGATCACTGTAACAGGGACCCTGTGGAACGGCAACAAAATTATCGACGAGCGCCTGATCAACCCCG
ACGGCTCCCTGCTGTTCCGAGTAACCATCAACGGAGTGACCGGCTGGCGGCTGTGCGAACGCATTCTGGC
GAGGCACGAGCTGATCAAGGAGAACATGAGAAGCAAGCTGTACCTGGAAGGCAGCGTGAACGGCCACCAG
TTCAAGTGCACCCACGAAGGGGAGGGCAAGCCCTACGAGGGCAAGCAGACCAACAGGATCAAGGTGGTGG
AGGGAGGCCCCCTGCCGTTCGCATTCGACATCCTGGCCACCCACTTTATGTACGGGAGCAAGGTGTTCAT
CAAGTACCCCGCCGACCTCCCCGATTATTTTAAGCAGTCCTTCCCTGAGGGCTTCACATGGGAGAGAGTC
ATGGTGTTCGAAGACGGGGGCGTGCTGACCGCCACCCAGGACACCAGCCTCCAGGACGGCGAGCTCATCT
ACAACGTCAAGGTCAGAGGGGTGAACTTCCCAGCCAACGGCCCCGTGATGCAGAAGAAAACACTGGGCTG
GGAGCCCAGCACCGAGACCATGTACCCCGCTGACGGCGGCCTGGAAGGCAGATGCGACAAGGCCCTGAAG
CTCGTGGGCGGGGGCCACCTGCACGTCAACTTCAAGACCACATACAAGTCCAAGAAACCCGTGAAGATGC
CCGGCGTCCACTACGTGGACCGCAGACTGGAAAGAATCAAGGAGGCCGACAACGAGACCTACGTCGAGCA
GTACGAGCACGCTGTGGCCAGATACTCCAACCTGGGCGGAGGCATGGACGAGCTGTACAAGGCGGCCGCT
GAGGGCAGAGGAAGTCTTCTAACATGCGGTGACGTGGAGGAGAATCCCGGCCCTTCCGGGATGACCGAGT
ACAAGCCCACGGTGCGCCTCGCCACCCGCGACGACGTCCCCAGGGCCGTACGCACCCTCGCCGCCGCGTT
CGCCGACTACCCCGCCACGCGCCACACCGTCGATCCGGACCGCCACCTCGAGCGGGTCACCGAGCTGCAA
GAACTCTTCCTCACGCGCGTCGGGCTCGACATCGGCAAGGTGTGGGTCGCGGACGACGGCGCCGCGGTGG
CGGTCTGGACCACGCCGGAGAGCGTCGAAGCGGGGGCGGTGTTCGCCGAGATCGGCCCGCGCATGGCCGA
GTTGAGCGGTTCCCGGCTGGCCGCGCAGCAACAGATGGAAGGCCTCCTGGCGCCGCACCGGCCCAAGGAG
CCCGCGTGGTTCCTGGCCACCGTCGGCGTCTCGCCCGACCACCAGGGCAAGGGTCTGGGCAGCGCCGTCG
TGCTCCCCGGAGTGGAGGCGGCCGAGCGCGCCGGGGTGCCCGCCTTCCTGGAGACCTCCGCGCCCCGCAA
CCTCCCCTTCTACGAGCGGCTCGGCTTCACCGTCACCGCCGACGTCGAGGTGCCCGAAGGACCGCGCACC
TGGTGCATGACCCGCAAGCCCGGTGCCTGAACCCCTCTCCCTCCCCCCCCCCTAACGTTACTGGCCGAAG
CCGCTTGGAATAAGGCCGGTGTGCGTTTGTCTATATGTTATTTTCCACCATATTGCCGTCTTTTGGCAAT
GTGAGGGCCCGGAAACCTGGCCCTGTCTTCTTGACGAGCATTCCTAGGGGTCTTTCCCCTCTCGCCAAAG
GAATGCAAGGTCTGTTGAATGTCGTGAAGGAAGCAGTTCCTCTGGAAGCTTCTTGAAGACAAACAACGTC
TGTAGCGACCCTTTGCAGGCAGCGGAACCCCCCACCTGGCGACAGGTGCCTCTGCGGCCAAAAGCCACGT
GTATAAGATACACCTGCAAAGGCGGCACAACCCCAGTGCCACGTTGTGAGTTGGATAGTTGTGGAAAGAG
TCAAATGGCTCTCCTCAAGCGTATTCAACAAGGGGCTGAAGGATGCCCAGAAGGTACCCCATTGTATGGG
ATCTGATCTGGGGCCTCGGTGCACATGCTTTACATGTGTTTAGTCGAGGTTAAAAAAACGTCTAGGCCCC
CCGAACCACGGGGACGTGGTTTTCCTTTGAAAAACACGATGATAATGTGATGGTTGAGATGTTGCCAACC
GTAGCTGTGCTCGTTTTGGCTGTCAGCGTAGTCGCTAAAGATAATACAACACTTCAGGAGTTCGCAACAT
CTAAGGGAGAAGAGTTGTTTACTGGCGTAGTACCCATTCTTGTGGAACTTGACGGCGATGTTAATGGTCA
TAAGTTCTCTGTGTCTGGTGAGGGCGAGGGGGATGCTACATATGGTAAATTGACCCTCAAATTTATTTGT
ACAACCGGGAAGCTCCCTGTACCCTGGCCTACTCTCGTGACCACCCTCACCTACGGGGTACAATGTTTTT
CCAGATACCCCGATCACATGAAGCGCCACGATTTCTTCAAAAGTGCCATGCCCGAGGGTTACGTCCAGGA
ACGCACAATATTTTTCAAGGATGATGGAAATTACAAAACCCGCGCCGAGGTTAAGTTCGAGGGGGATACC
CTCGTTAACCGGATTGAACTGAAGGGTATCGACTTTAAGGAGGACGGTAATATATTGGGGCATAAATTGG
AATACAACTATAACGACCACCAGGTGTATATCATGGCCGATAAACAGAAGAACGGCATCAAAGCAAACTT
TAAAATTAGGCATAACATAGAGGATGGTGGCGTTCAGCTTGCTGATCACTATCAACAGAATACCCCTATA
GGTGATGGACCCGTGCTCCTCCCAGATAACCATTACTTGTTTACAACTTCTACACTCTCTAAGGACCCCA
ACGAAAAGAGAGACCACATGGTGCTCTTGGAGTTCGTAACTGCCGCCGGAATTACACATGGTATGGACGA
GCTCTACAAGGATATTTCCGGGGGGGTCTTTACACTTGAAGATTTCGTCGGGGATTGGAGACAAACTGCC
GGTTATAATCAGGATCAGGTGCTTGAGCAAGGGGGGCTGAGCTCCCTTTTTCAAAAGCTGGGTGTATCTG
TCACCCCTATCCAAAAGATTGTGCTTAGCGGTGAAAATGGTCTCAAATTCGACATCCACGTGATCATCCC
ATACGAGGGTCTTAGTGGATTCCAGATGGGGCTGATAGAGATGATTTTCAAAGTTGTTTACCCTGTCGAC
GACCACCATTTCAAAATCATTCTGCACTACGGAACCCTCGTCATAGACGGGGTCACACCCAACATGATAG
ATTACTTTGGGCGACCCTATGAAGGGATAGCAGTATTCGACGGCAAAAAGATAACCGTGACAGGCACCCT
GTGGAATGGAAACAAAATTATAGATGAGCGCCTGATCAACCCTGACGGTTCTTTGTTGTTCAGGGTTACA
ATCAATGGTGTCACAGGCTGGAGGCTCTGTGAGAACATCCTGGCTCAGTTGGAGAATGGGGGGATCTCCC
TCTTGGTGCAAAATACATCATGGATGTTGCTTCTTCTTCTTAGCTTGAGCCTCTTGCAGGCATTGGATTT
CATCAGTCTCTAA
