Features (pLannotate 1.2.2; 25 found; start..end, strand, type, name):
    364..826     +  misc_feature   IRES: internal ribosome entry site (IRES) of the encephalomyocarditis virus (EMCV)
    831..902     +  CDS            Acr (fragment): ACRO_MOUSE - Experimental evidence at protein level: Swiss-Prot protein existence level 1. Acrosin is the major protease of mammalian spermatozoa. It is a serine protease of trypsin-like cleavage specificity, it is synthesized in a zymogen form, proacrosin and stored in the acrosome. From Mus musculus (Mouse).
    921..1631    +  CDS            pHluorin, ecliptic: pHluorin, ecliptic is a multistate long stokes shift fluorescent protein published in 1998, derived from Aequorea victoria.
   1650..2156    +  CDS            LUCI_OPLGR (fragment): Experimental evidence at protein level: Swiss-Prot protein existence level 1. Catalytic subunit of oplophorus-luciferin 2-monooxygenase. Oxidoreductase that converts coelenterazine (the oplophorus luciferin) to coelenteramide under emission of blue light with a maximum at 454 nm. Is also active with bisdeoxycoelenterazine. From Oplophorus gracilirostris (Luminous shrimp).
   2169..2261    +  CDS            Thy1 (fragment): THY1_MOUSE - Also known as Thy-1. Experimental evidence at protein level: Swiss-Prot protein existence level 1. May play a role in cell-cell or cell-ligand interactions during synaptogenesis and other events in the brain. From Mus musculus (Mouse).
   2293..2517    +  polyA_signal   bGH poly(A) signal: bovine growth hormone polyadenylation signal
   2521..2542    +  promoter       SV40 promoter (fragment): SV40 enhancer and early promoter
   2563..2991    +  rep_origin     f1 ori (sequence partly withheld): f1 bacteriophage origin of replication; arrow indicates direction of (+) strand synthesis
   3005..3334    +  promoter       SV40 promoter: SV40 enhancer and early promoter
   3421..3579    +  CDS            ble (fragment): BLE_KLEPN - Experimental evidence at protein level: Swiss-Prot protein existence level 1. Binding protein with a strong affinity to the bleomycin family of antibiotics. Binds to CL990; an antimitotic-antibiotic compound. From Klebsiella pneumoniae.
   3574..3695    +  polyA_signal   SV40 poly(A) signal: SV40 polyadenylation signal
   3768..3784    -  protein_bind   lac operator: The lac repressor binds to the lac operator to inhibit transcription in E. coli. This inhibition can be relieved by adding lactose or isopropyl-β-D-thiogalactopyranoside (IPTG). lac repressor encoded by lacI
   3792..3822    -  promoter       lac promoter: promoter for the E. coli lac operon
   3837..3858    -  protein_bind   CAP binding site: CAP binding activates transcription in the presence of cAMP. E. coli catabolite activator protein
   3871..3963    -  CDS            lacI (fragment): lac repressor; lacI; The lac repressor binds to the lac operator to inhibit transcription in E. coli. This inhibition can be relieved by adding lactose or isopropyl-β-D-thiogalactopyranoside (IPTG).
   4146..4734    -  rep_origin     ori: high-copy-number ColE1/pMB1/pBR322/pUC origin of replication
   4905..5765    -  CDS            AmpR: β-lactamase; bla; confers resistance to ampicillin, carbenicillin, and related antibiotics
   5766..5870    -  promoter       AmpR promoter: bla
   5929..5981    -  misc_feature   bom (fragment): basis of mobility region from pBR322
   6136..6515    +  enhancer       CMV enhancer: human cytomegalovirus immediate early enhancer
   6516..6719    +  promoter       CMV promoter: human cytomegalovirus (CMV) immediate early promoter
   6715..6748    +  LTR            5' LTR (truncated) (fragment): truncated 5' long terminal repeat (LTR) from HIV-1
   6764..6782    +  promoter       T7 promoter: promoter for bacteriophage T7 RNA polymerase
   6859..7560    +  CDS            CyOFP1: CyOFP1 is a basic (constitutively fluorescent) long stokes shift fluorescent protein published in 2016, derived from Entacmaea quadricolor. It is reported to be a very rapidly-maturing monomer with moderate acid sensitivity.
   7630..251     +  CDS            PuroR (across the origin): puromycin N-acetyltransferase; pac from Streptomyces alboniger; confers resistance to puromycin
>Addgene plasmid #141088 | Antares-SEPLuc C1A4E | addgene full sequence | sequence record 296867 | Addgene NGS Result
GGCCCAAGGAGCCCGCGTGGTTCCTGGCCACCGTCGGCGTCTCGCCCGACCACCAGGGCAAGGGTCTGGG
CAGCGCCGTCGTGCTCCCCGGAGTGGAGGCGGCCGAGCGCGCCGGGGTGCCCGCCTTCCTGGAGACCTCC
GCGCCCCGCAACCTCCCCTTCTACGAGCGGCTCGGCTTCACCGTCACCGCCGACGTCGAGGTGCCCGAAG
GACCGCGCACCTGGTGCATGACCCGCAAGCCCGGTGCCTGAACCCCTCTCCCTCCCCCCCCCNTAACGTT
ACTGGCCGAAGCCGCTTGGAATAAGGCCGGTGTGCGTTTGTCTATATGTTATTTTCCACCATATTGCCGT
CTTTTGGCAATGTGAGGGCCCGGAAACCTGGCCCTGTCTTCTTGACGAGCATTCCTAGGGGTCTTTCCCC
TCTCGCCAAAGGAATGCAAGGTCTGTTGAATGTCGTGAAGGAAGCAGTTCCTCTGGAAGCTTCTTGAAGA
CAAACAACGTCTGTAGCGACCCTTTGCAGGCAGCGGAACCCCCCACCTGGCGACAGGTGCCTCTGCGGCC
AAAAGCCACGTGTATAAGATACACCTGCAAAGGCGGCACAACCCCAGTGCCACGTTGTGAGTTGGATAGT
TGTGGAAAGAGTCAAATGGCTCTCCTCAAGCGTATTCAACAAGGGGCTGAAGGATGCCCAGAAGGTACCC
CATTGTATGGGATCTGATCTGGGGCCTCGGTGCACATGCTTTACATGTGTTTAGTCGAGGTTAAAAAAAC
GTCTAGGCCCCCCGAACCACGGGGACGTGGTTTTCCTTTGAAAAACACGATGATAATGTGATGGTTGAGA
TGTTGCCAACCGTAGCTGTGCTCGTTTTGGCTGTCAGCGTAGTCGCTAAAGATAATACAACACTTCAGGA
GTTCGCAACATCTAAGGGAGAAGAGTTGTTTACTGGCGTAGTACCCATTCTTGTGGAACTTGACGGCGAT
GTTAATGGTCATAAGTTCTCTGTGTCTGGTGAGGGCGAGGGGGATGCTACATATGGTAAATTGACCCTCA
AATTTATTTGTACAACCGGGAAGCTCCCTGTACCCTGGCCTACTCTCGTGACCACCCTCACCTACGGGGT
ACAATGTTTTTCCAGATACCCCGATCACATGAAGCGCCACGATTTCTTCAAAAGTGCCATGCCCGAGGGT
TACGTCCAGGAACGCACAATATTTTTCAAGGATGATGGAAATTACAAAACCCGCGCCGAGGTTAAGTTCG
AGGGGGATACCCTCGTTAACCGGATTGAACTGAAGGGTATCGACTTTAAGGAGGACGGTAATATATTGGG
GCATAAATTGGAATACAACTATAACGACCACCAGGTGTATATCATGGCCGATAAACAGAAGAACGGCATC
AAAGCAAACTTTAAAATTAGGCATAACATAGAGGATGGTGGCGTTCAGCTTGCTGATCACTATCAACAGA
ATACCCCTATAGGTGATGGACCCGTGCTCCTCCCAGATAACCATTACTTGTTTACAACTTCTACACTCTC
TAAGGACCCCAACGAAAAGAGAGACCACATGGTGCTCTTGGAGTTCGTAACTGCCGCCGGAATTACACAT
GGTATGGACGAGCTCTACAAGGATATTTCCGGGGGGGTCTTTACACTTGAAGATTTCGTCGGGGATTGGA
GACAAACTGCCGGTTATAATCAGGATCAGGTGCTTGAGCAAGGGGGGCTGAGCTCCCTTTTTCAAAAGCT
GGGTGTATCTGTCACCCCTATCCAAAAGATTGTGCTTAGCGGTGAAAATGGTCTCAAATTCGACATCCAC
GTGATCATCCCATACGAGGGTCTTAGTGGATTCCAGATGGGGCTGATAGAGATGATTTTCAAAGTTGTTT
ACCCTGTCGACGACCACCATTTCAAAATCATTCTGCACTACGGAACCCTCGTCATAGACGGGGTCACACC
CAACATGATAGATTACTTTGGGCGACCCTATGAAGGGATAGCAGTATTCGACGGCAAAAAGATAACCGTG
ACAGGCACCCTGTGGAATGGAAACAAAATTATAGATGAGCGCCTGATCAACCCTGACGGTTCTTTGTTGT
TCAGGGTTACAATCAATGGTGTCACAGGCTGGAGGCTCTGTGAGAACATCCTGGCTCAGTTGGAGAATGG
GGGGATCTCCCTCTTGGTGCAAAATACATCATGGATGTTGCTTCTTCTTCTTAGCTTGAGCCTCTTGCAG
GCATTGGATTTCATCAGTCTCTAACCCGTTTAAACCCGCTGATCAGCCTCGACTGTGCCTTCTAGTTGCC
AGCCATCTGTTGTTTGCCCCTCCCCCGTGCCTTCCTTGACCCTGGAAGGTGCCACTCCCACTGTCCTTTC
CTAATAAAATGAGGAAATTGCATCGCATTGTCTGAGTAGGTGTCATTCTATTCTGGGGGGTGGGGTGGGG
CAGGACAGCAAGGGGGAGGATTGGGAAGACAATAGCAGGCATGCTGGGGATGCGGTGGGCTCTATGGCTT
CTGAGGCGGAAAGAACCAGCTGGGGCTCTAGGGGGTATCCCC
[124 nt withheld, positions 2563-2686]
C
[91 nt withheld, positions 2688-2778]
A
[49 nt withheld, positions 2780-2828]
CCTTTGACGTTGGAGTCCACGTTCTTT
[37 nt withheld, positions 2856-2892]
ACCCTATCTCGGTCTATTCTTTTGATTTATAAGGGATTTTGCCGATTTCGGCCTATTGGTTAAAAAATGA
GCTGATTTAACAAAAATTTAACGCGAATTAATTCTGTGGAATGTGTGTCAGTTAGGGTGTGGAAAGTCCC
CAGGCTCCCCAGCAGGCAGAAGTATGCAAAGCATGCATCTCAATTAGTCAGCAACCAGGTGTGGAAAGTC
CCCAGGCTCCCCAGCAGGCAGAAGTATGCAAAGCATGCATCTCAATTAGTCAGCAACCATAGTCCCGCCC
CTAACTCCGCCCATCCCGCCCCTAACTCCGCCCAGTTCCGCCCATTCTCCGCCCCATGGCTGACTAATTT
TTTTTATTTATGCAGAGGCCGAGGCCGCCTCTGCCTCTGAGCTATTCCAGAAGTAGTGAGGAGGCTTTTT
TGGAGGCCTAGGCTTTTGCAAAAAGCTCCCGGGAGCTTGTATATCCATTTTCGGATCTGATCAAGAGACA
GGATGAGGATCGTTTCGCGCGGGACTCTGGGGTTCGAAATGACCGACCAAGCGACGCCCAACCTGCCATC
ACGAGATTTCGATTCCACCGCCGCCTTCTATGAAAGGTTGGGCTTCGGAATCGTTTTCCGGGACGCCGGC
TGGATGATCCTCCAGCGCGGGGATCTCATGCTGGAGTTCTTCGCCCACCCCAACTTGTTTATTGCAGCTT
ATAATGGTTACAAATAAAGCAATAGCATCACAAATTTCACAAATAAAGCATTTTTTTCACTGCATTCTAG
TTGTGGTTTGTCCAAACTCATCAATGTATCTTATCATGTCTGTATACCGTCGACCTCTAGCTAGAGCTTG
GCGTAATCATGGTCATAGCTGTTTCCTGTGTGAAATTGTTATCCGCTCACAATTCCACACAACATACGAG
CCGGAAGCATAAAGTGTAAAGCCTGGGGTGCCTAATGAGTGAGCTAACTCACATTAATTGCGTTGCGCTC
ACTGCCCGCTTTCCAGTCGGGAAACCTGTCGTGCCAGCTGCATTAATGAATCGGCCAACGCGCGGGGAGA
GGCGGTTTGCGTATTGGGCGCTCTTCCGCTTCCTCGCTCACTGACTCGCTGCGCTCGGTCGTTCGGCTGC
GGCGAGCGGTATCAGCTCACTCAAAGGCGGTAATACGGTTATCCACAGAATCAGGGGATAACGCAGGAAA
GAACATGTGAGCAAAAGGCCAGCAAAAGGCCAGGAACCGTAAAAAGGCCGCGTTGCTGGCGTTTTTCCAT
AGGCTCCGCCCCCCTGACGAGCATCACAAAAATCGACGCTCAAGTCAGAGGTGGCGAAACCCGACAGGAC
TATAAAGATACCAGGCGTTTCCCCCTGGAAGCTCCCTCGTGCGCTCTCCTGTTCCGACCCTGCCGCTTAC
CGGATACCTGTCCGCCTTTCTCCCTTCGGGAAGCGTGGCGCTTTCTCATAGCTCACGCTGTAGGTATCTC
AGTTCGGTGTAGGTCGTTCGCTCCAAGCTGGGCTGTGTGCACGAACCCCCCGTTCAGCCCGACCGCTGCG
CCTTATCCGGTAACTATCGTCTTGAGTCCAACCCGGTAAGACACGACTTATCGCCACTGGCAGCAGCCAC
TGGTAACAGGATTAGCAGAGCGAGGTATGTAGGCGGTGCTACAGAGTTCTTGAAGTGGTGGCCTAACTAC
GGCTACACTAGAAGAACAGTATTTGGTATCTGCGCTCTGCTGAAGCCAGTTACCTTCGGAAAAAGAGTTG
GTAGCTCTTGATCCGGCAAACAAACCACCGCTGGTAGCGGTGGTTTTTTTGTTTGCAAGCAGCAGATTAC
GCGCAGAAAAAAAGGATCTCAAGAAGATCCTTTGATCTTTTCTACGGGGTCTGACGCTCAGTGGAACGAA
AACTCACGTTAAGGGATTTTGGTCATGAGATTATCAAAAAGGATCTTCACCTAGATCCTTTTAAATTAAA
AATGAAGTTTTAAATCAATCTAAAGTATATATGAGTAAACTTGGTCTGACAGTTACCAATGCTTAATCAG
TGAGGCACCTATCTCAGCGATCTGTCTATTTCGTTCATCCATAGTTGCCTGACTCCCCGTCGTGTAGATA
ACTACGATACGGGAGGGCTTACCATCTGGCCCCAGTGCTGCAATGATACCGCGAGACCCACGCTCACCGG
CTCCAGATTTATCAGCAATAAACCAGCCAGCCGGAAGGGCCGAGCGCAGAAGTGGTCCTGCAACTTTATC
CGCCTCCATCCAGTCTATTAATTGTTGCCGGGAAGCTAGAGTAAGTAGTTCGCCAGTTAATAGTTTGCGC
AACGTTGTTGCCATTGCTACAGGCATCGTGGTGTCACGCTCGTCGTTTGGTATGGCTTCATTCAGCTCCG
GTTCCCAACGATCAAGGCGAGTTACATGATCCCCCATGTTGTGCAAAAAAGCGGTTAGCTCCTTCGGTCC
TCCGATCGTTGTCAGAAGTAAGTTGGCCGCAGTGTTATCACTCATGGTTATGGCAGCACTGCATAATTCT
CTTACTGTCATGCCATCCGTAAGATGCTTTTCTGTGACTGGTGAGTACTCAACCAAGTCATTCTGAGAAT
AGTGTATGCGGCGACCGAGTTGCTCTTGCCCGGCGTCAATACGGGATAATACCGCGCCACATAGCAGAAC
TTTAAAAGTGCTCATCATTGGAAAACGTTCTTCGGGGCGAAAACTCTCAAGGATCTTACCGCTGTTGAGA
TCCAGTTCGATGTAACCCACTCGTGCACCCAACTGATCTTCAGCATCTTTTACTTTCACCAGCGTTTCTG
GGTGAGCAAAAACAGGAAGGCAAAATGCCGCAAAAAAGGGAATAAGGGCGACACGGAAATGTTGAATACT
CATACTCTTCCTTTTTCAATATTATTGAAGCATTTATCAGGGTTATTGTCTCATGAGCGGATACATATTT
GAATGTATTTAGAAAAATAAACAAATAGGGGTTCCGCGCACATTTCCCCGAAAAGTGCCACCTGACGTCG
ACGGATCGGGAGATCTCCCGATCCCCTATGGTGCACTCTCAGTACAATCTGCTCTGATGCCGCATAGTTA
AGCCAGTATCTGCTCCCTGCTTGTGTGTTGGAGGTCGCTGAGTAGTGCGCGAGCAAAATTTAAGCTACAA
CAAGGCAAGGCTTGACCGACAATTGCATGAAGAATCTGCTTAGGGTTAGGCGTTTTGCGCTGCTTCGCGA
TGTACGGGCCAGATATACGCGTTGACATTGATTATTGACTAGTTATTAATAGTAATCAATTACGGGGTCA
TTAGTTCATAGCCCATATATGGAGTTCCGCGTTACATAACTTACGGTAAATGGCCCGCCTGGCTGACCGC
CCAACGACCCCCGCCCATTGACGTCAATAATGACGTATGTTCCCATAGTAACGCCAATAGGGACTTTCCA
TTGACGTCAATGGGTGGAGTATTTACGGTAAACTGCCCACTTGGCAGTACATCAAGTGTATCATATGCCA
AGTACGCCCCCTATTGACGTCAATGACGGTAAATGGCCCGCCTGGCATTATGCCCAGTACATGACCTTAT
GGGACTTTCCTACTTGGCAGTACATCTACGTATTAGTCATCGCTATTACCATGGTGATGCGGTTTTGGCA
GTACATCAATGGGCGTGGATAGCGGTTTGACTCACGGGGATTTCCAAGTCTCCACCCCATTGACGTCAAT
GGGAGTTTGTTTTGGCACCAAAATCAACGGGACTTTCCAAAATGTCGTAACAACTCCGCCCCATTGACGC
AAATGGGCGGTAGGCGTGTACGGTGGGAGGTCTATATAAGCAGAGCTCTCTGGCTAACTAGAGAACCCAC
TGCTTACTGGCTTATCGAAATTAATACGACTCACTATAGGGAGACCCAAGCTGGCTAGCGTTTAAACTTA
AGCTTGGTACCGAGCTCGGATCCACTAGTCCAGTGTGGTGGAATTCATGGTGAGCAAGGGCGAGGAGCTG
ATCAAGGAGAACATGAGAAGCAAGCTGTACCTGGAAGGCAGCGTGAACGGCCACCAGTTCAAGTGCACCC
ACGAAGGGGAGGGCAAGCCCTACGAGGGCAAGCAGACCAACAGGATCAAGGTGGTGGAGGGAGGCCCCCT
GCCGTTCGCATTCGACATCCTGGCCACCCACTTTATGTACGGGAGCAAGGTGTTCATCAAGTACCCCGCC
GACCTCCCCGATTATTTTAAGCAGTCCTTCCCTGAGGGCTTCACATGGGAGAGAGTCATGGTGTTCGAAG
ACGGGGGCGTGCTGACCGCCACCCAGGACACCAGCCTCCAGGACGGCGAGCTCATCTACAACGTCAAGGT
CAGAGGGGTGAACTTCCCAGCCAACGGCCCCGTGATGCAGAAGAAAACACTGGGCTGGGAGCCCAGCACC
GAGACCATGTACCCCGCTGACGGCGGCCTGGAAGGCAGATGCGACAAGGCCCTGAAGCTCGTGGGCGGGG
GCCACCTGCACGTCAACTTCAAGACCACATACAAGTCCAAGAAACCCGTGAAGATGCCCGGCGTCCACTA
CGTGGACCGCAGACTGGAAAGAATCAAGGAGGCCGACAACGAGACCTACGTCGAGCAGTACGAGCACGCT
GTGGCCAGATACTCCAACCTGGGCGGAGGCATGGACGAGCTGTACAAGGCGGCCGCTGAGGGCAGAGGAA
GTCTTCTAACATGCGGTGACGTGGAGGAGAATCCCGGCCCTTCCGGGATGACCGAGTACAAGCCCACGGT
GCGCCTCGCCACCCGCGACGACGTCCCCAGGGCCGTACGCACCCTCGCCGCCGCGTTCGCCGACTACCCC
GCCACGCGCCACACCGTCGATCCGGACCGCCACATCGAGCGGGTCACCGAGCTGCAAGAACTCTTCCTCA
CGCGCGTCGGGCTCGACATCGGCAAGGTGTGGGTCGCGGACGACGGCGCCGCGGTGGCGGTCTGGACCAC
GCCGGAGAGCGTCGAAGCGGGGGCGGTGTTCGCCGAGATCGGCCCGCGCATGGCCGAGTTGAGCGGTTCC
CGGCTGGCCGCGCAGCAACAGATGGAAGGCCTCCTGGCGCCGCACC
